Addgene plasmid #163460: pLentiCRISPR-v1-sgGLS_6
Purpose: lentiviral vector expressing Cas9 and an sgRNA targeting GLS
Depositing lab: Jason Cantor. Depositing organization: Morgridge Institute for Research. Publication: CRISPR screens in physiologic medium reveal conditionally essential genes in human cells. Rossiter NJ, Huggler KS, Adelmann CH, Keys HR, Soens RW, Sabatini DM, Cantor JR. Cell Metab. 2021 Feb 23. pii: S1550-4131(21)00061-9. doi: 10.1016/j.cmet.2021.02.005. PubMed 33651980.
Backbone
  Vector backbone: pLentiCRISPR v1
  Vector type: Mammalian Expression, Lentiviral, CRISPR
  Selectable markers: Puromycin
Growth in bacteria
  Bacterial resistance: Ampicillin, 100 μg/mL
  Growth temperature: 37°C
  Growth strain: NEB Stable
  Copy number: High Copy
Gene/Insert
  Gene/Insert name: sgRNA 6 targeting GLS
  gRNA/shRNA sequence: GCTGCGACACTGGCTAATGG
  Species: H. sapiens (human)
  Entrez Gene: GLS (a.k.a. AAD20, CASGID, DEE71, EIEE71, GAC, GAM, GDPAG, GLS1, KGA)
  Promoter: U6
  Cloning method: Restriction Enzyme; 5′ cloning site BsmBI (destroyed during cloning); 3′ cloning site BsmBI (destroyed during cloning)
  Sequencing primers: 5′ GTTTTAAAATGGACTATCATATGCTTACCG
Terms and licenses: Academic/Nonprofit Terms; Industry Terms: Not Available to Industry
How to cite: pLentiCRISPR-v1-sgGLS_6 was a gift from Jason Cantor (Addgene plasmid # 163460 ; http://n2t.net/addgene:163460 ; RRID:Addgene_163460)
