[The description below was written by a language model from this plasmid's Addgene catalogue record and pLannotate feature annotations shown in this document.]
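Description:
pLentiCRISPR-v1-sgGLS_6 is an all-in-one lentiviral CRISPR vector built on the pLentiCRISPR v1 backbone that delivers Streptococcus pyogenes Cas9 together with a single guide RNA directed against human GLS (glutaminase). It is propagated in E. coli as a high-copy plasmid through a ColE1/pUC-type origin with ampicillin selection (AmpR under its own bla promoter). The backbone also carries an f1 origin, an SV40 origin and poly(A) signal, and remnants of lac-region and T7/T3 promoter sequences that are not part of the payload.

The transfer cassette is a self-inactivating HIV-1 design. An RSV promoter, which reads across the plasmid's numbering origin into a truncated 5' LTR, drives genomic RNA production in packaging cells. It is followed by the Ψ packaging signal with a gag fragment, the RRE for Rev-dependent nuclear export, a cPPT/CTS element, and a ΔU3 3' LTR that disables LTR promoter activity after integration. Within this frame, a human U6 RNA polymerase III promoter transcribes the GLS-targeting spacer, which was cloned through BsmBI sites destroyed in the process and is fused to the Cas9 guide RNA scaffold. Downstream, an EF-1α core promoter drives the Cas9 coding sequence (annotated as contiguous N- and C-terminal portions), followed by a puromycin N-acetyltransferase gene. The feature table does not annotate the element linking Cas9 and PuroR. A WPRE enhances transcript expression.

After packaging and transduction, puromycin selects cells carrying the integrated cassette, allowing Cas9-mediated disruption of GLS in human cells. The associated publication concerns CRISPR screens for conditionally essential genes in physiologic medium, so this is likely a single-gene knockout reagent for follow-up of such screens, although the record does not state this.
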