Features (pLannotate 1.2.2; 29 found; start..end, strand, type, name):
      1..181     +  LTR            5' LTR (truncated): truncated 5' long terminal repeat (LTR) from HIV-1
    228..353     +  misc_feature   HIV-1 Ψ: packaging signal of human immunodeficiency virus type 1
    337..700     +  CDS            HIV-1 gag (fragment): gag protein from human immunodeficiency virus 1; gag
    846..1079    +  misc_feature   RRE: The Rev response element (RRE) of HIV-1 allows for Rev-dependent mRNA export from the nucleus to the cytoplasm.
   1456..1482    +  CDS            Rev (fragment): human immunodeficiency virus 1 (HIV-1) Rev protein; rev; enhances nuclear export of unspliced and incompletely spliced viral mRNAs
   1486..1726    +  promoter       U6 promoter: RNA polymerase III promoter for human U6 snRNA
   1755..1830    +  misc_RNA       gRNA scaffold: guide RNA scaffold for the Streptococcus pyogenes CRISPR/Cas9 system
   1878..1995    +  misc_feature   cPPT/CTS: central polypurine tract and central termination sequence of HIV-1
   2064..2275    +  promoter       EF-1α core promoter: core promoter for human elongation factor EF-1α
   2379..3980    +  CDS            Cas9(N): N-terminal portion of Streptococcus pyogenes Cas9 (Zetsche et al., 2015)
   3981..6479    +  CDS            Cas9(C): C-terminal portion of Streptococcus pyogenes Cas9 (Zetsche et al., 2015)
   6600..7199    +  CDS            PuroR (fragment): puromycin N-acetyltransferase; pac from Streptomyces; confers resistance to puromycin
   7215..7803    +  misc_feature   WPRE: woodchuck hepatitis virus posttranscriptional regulatory element
   7854..7873    +  misc_feature   cPPT/CTS (fragment): central polypurine tract and central termination sequence of HIV-1
   7875..8108    +  LTR            3' LTR (ΔU3): self-inactivating 3' long terminal repeat (LTR) from HIV-1
   8186..8307    +  polyA_signal   SV40 poly(A) signal: SV40 polyadenylation signal
   8347..8482    +  rep_origin     SV40 ori: SV40 origin of replication
   8503..8521    -  promoter       T7 promoter: promoter for bacteriophage T7 RNA polymerase
   8529..8684    +  CDS            lacZα (fragment): LacZα fragment of β-galactosidase; lacZ fragment
   8689..9117    +  rep_origin     f1 ori (sequence partly withheld): f1 bacteriophage origin of replication; arrow indicates direction of (+) strand synthesis
   9170..9274    +  promoter       AmpR promoter: bla
   9275..10135   +  CDS            AmpR: β-lactamase; bla; confers resistance to ampicillin, carbenicillin, and related antibiotics
  10306..10894   +  rep_origin     ori: high-copy-number ColE1/pMB1/pBR322/pUC origin of replication
  11077..11169   +  CDS            lacI (fragment): lac repressor; lacI; The lac repressor binds to the lac operator to inhibit transcription in E. coli. This inhibition can be relieved by adding lactose or isopropyl-β-D-thiogalactopyranoside (IPTG).
  11182..11203   +  protein_bind   CAP binding site: CAP binding activates transcription in the presence of cAMP. E. coli catabolite activator protein
  11218..11248   +  promoter       lac promoter: promoter for the E. coli lac operon
  11252..11274   +  protein_bind   lac operator (fragment): The lac repressor binds to the lac operator to inhibit transcription in E. coli. This inhibition can be relieved by adding lactose or isopropyl-β-D-thiogalactopyranoside (IPTG). lac repressor encoded by lacI
  11317..11335   +  promoter       T3 promoter: promoter for bacteriophage T3 RNA polymerase
  11363..11589   +  promoter       RSV promoter: Rous sarcoma virus enhancer/promoter
>Addgene plasmid #163460 | pLentiCRISPR-v1-sgGLS_6 | addgene full sequence | sequence record 322788 | Addgene NGS Result
GGGTCTCTCTGGTTAGACCAGATCTGAGCCTGGGAGCTCTCTGGCTAACTAGGGAACCCACTGCTTAAGC
CTCAATAAAGCTTGCCTTGAGTGCTTCAAGTAGTGTGTGCCCGTCTGTTGTGTGACTCTGGTAACTAGAG
ATCCCTCAGACCCTTTTAGTCAGTGTGGAAAATCTCTAGCAGTGGCGCCCGAACAGGGACTTGAAAGCGA
AAGGGAAACCAGAGGAGCTCTCTCGACGCAGGACTCGGCTTGCTGAAGCGCGCACGGCAAGAGGCGAGGG
GCGGCGACTGGTGAGTACGCCAAAAATTTTGACTAGCGGAGGCTAGAAGGAGAGAGATGGGTGCGAGAGC
GTCAGTATTAAGCGGGGGAGAATTAGATCGCGATGGGAAAAAATTCGGTTAAGGCCAGGGGGAAAGAAAA
AATATAAATTAAAACATATAGTATGGGCAAGCAGGGAGCTAGAACGATTCGCAGTTAATCCTGGCCTGTT
AGAAACATCAGAAGGCTGTAGACAAATACTGGGACAGCTACAACCATCCCTTCAGACAGGATCAGAAGAA
CTTAGATCATTATATAATACAGTAGCAACCCTCTATTGTGTGCATCAAAGGATAGAGATAAAAGACACCA
AGGAAGCTTTAGACAAGATAGAGGAAGAGCAAAACAAAAGTAAGACCACCGCACAGCAAGCGGCCGCTGA
TCTTCAGACCTGGAGGAGGAGATATGAGGGACAATTGGAGAAGTGAATTATATAAATATAAAGTAGTAAA
AATTGAACCATTAGGAGTAGCACCCACCAAGGCAAAGAGAAGAGTGGTGCAGAGAGAAAAAAGAGCAGTG
GGAATAGGAGCTTTGTTCCTTGGGTTCTTGGGAGCAGCAGGAAGCACTATGGGCGCAGCGTCAATGACGC
TGACGGTACAGGCCAGACAATTATTGTCTGGTATAGTGCAGCAGCAGAACAATTTGCTGAGGGCTATTGA
GGCGCAACAGCATCTGTTGCAACTCACAGTCTGGGGCATCAAGCAGCTCCAGGCAAGAATCCTGGCTGTG
GAAAGATACCTAAAGGATCAACAGCTCCTGGGGATTTGGGGTTGCTCTGGAAAACTCATTTGCACCACTG
CTGTGCCTTGGAATGCTAGTTGGAGTAATAAATCTCTGGAACAGATTTGGAATCACACGACCTGGATGGA
GTGGGACAGAGAAATTAACAATTACACAAGCTTAATACACTCCTTAATTGAAGAATCGCAAAACCAGCAA
GAAAAGAATGAACAAGAATTATTGGAATTAGATAAATGGGCAAGTTTGTGGAATTGGTTTAACATAACAA
ATTGGCTGTGGTATATAAAATTATTCATAATGATAGTAGGAGGCTTGGTAGGTTTAAGAATAGTTTTTGC
TGTACTTTCTATAGTGAATAGAGTTAGGCAGGGATATTCACCATTATCGTTTCAGACCCACCTCCCAACC
CCGAGGGGACCCAGAGAGGGCCTATTTCCCATGATTCCTTCATATTTGCATATACGATACAAGGCTGTTA
GAGAGATAATTAGAATTAATTTGACTGTAAACACAAAGATATTAGTACAAAATACGTGACGTAGAAAGTA
ATAATTTCTTGGGTAGTTTGCAGTTTTAAAATTATGTTTTAAAATGGACTATCATATGCTTACCGTAACT
TGAAAGTATTTCGATTTCTTGGCTTTATATATCTTGTGGAAAGGACGAAACACCGCTGCGACACTGGCTA
ATGGGTTTTAGAGCTAGAAATAGCAAGTTAAAATAAGGCTAGTCCGTTATCAACTTGAAAAAGTGGCACC
GAGTCGGTGCTTTTTTGAATTCTAGATCTTGAGACAAATGGCAGTATTCATCCACAATTTTAAAAGAAAA
GGGGGGATTGGGGGGTACAGTGCAGGGGAAAGAATAGTAGACATAATAGCAACAGACATACAAACTAAAG
AATTACAAAAACAAATTACAAAAATTCAAAATTTTCGGGTTTATTACAGGGACAGCAGAGATCCACTTTG
GCGCCGGCTCGAGTGGCTCCGGTGCCCGTCAGTGGGCAGAGCGCACATCGCCCACAGTCCCCGAGAAGTT
GGGGGGAGGGGTCGGCAATTGAACCGGTGCCTAGAGAAGGTGGCGCGGGGTAAACTGGGAAAGTGATGTC
GTGTACTGGCTCCGCCTTTTTCCCGAGGGTGGGGGAGAACCGTATATAAGTGCAGTAGTCGCCGTGAACG
TTCTTTTTCGCAACGGGTTTGCCGCCAGAACACAGGTGTCGTGACGCGGGATCCGCCACCATGGATTACA
AAGACGATGACGATAAGATGGCCCCAAAGAAGAAGCGGAAGGTCGGTATCCACGGAGTCCCAGCAGCCGA
CAAGAAGTACAGCATCGGCCTGGACATCGGCACCAACTCTGTGGGCTGGGCCGTGATCACCGACGAGTAC
AAGGTGCCCAGCAAGAAATTCAAGGTGCTGGGCAACACCGACCGGCACAGCATCAAGAAGAACCTGATCG
GAGCCCTGCTGTTCGACAGCGGCGAAACAGCCGAGGCCACCCGGCTGAAGAGAACCGCCAGAAGAAGATA
CACCAGACGGAAGAACCGGATCTGCTATCTGCAAGAGATCTTCAGCAACGAGATGGCCAAGGTGGACGAC
AGCTTCTTCCACAGACTGGAAGAGTCCTTCCTGGTGGAAGAGGATAAGAAGCACGAGCGGCACCCCATCT
TCGGCAACATCGTGGACGAGGTGGCCTACCACGAGAAGTACCCCACCATCTACCACCTGAGAAAGAAACT
GGTGGACAGCACCGACAAGGCCGACCTGCGGCTGATCTATCTGGCCCTGGCCCACATGATCAAGTTCCGG
GGCCACTTCCTGATCGAGGGCGACCTGAACCCCGACAACAGCGACGTGGACAAGCTGTTCATCCAGCTGG
TGCAGACCTACAACCAGCTGTTCGAGGAAAACCCCATCAACGCCAGCGGCGTGGACGCCAAGGCCATCCT
GTCTGCCAGACTGAGCAAGAGCAGACGGCTGGAAAATCTGATCGCCCAGCTGCCCGGCGAGAAGAAGAAT
GGCCTGTTCGGAAACCTGATTGCCCTGAGCCTGGGCCTGACCCCCAACTTCAAGAGCAACTTCGACCTGG
CCGAGGATGCCAAACTGCAGCTGAGCAAGGACACCTACGACGACGACCTGGACAACCTGCTGGCCCAGAT
CGGCGACCAGTACGCCGACCTGTTTCTGGCCGCCAAGAACCTGTCCGACGCCATCCTGCTGAGCGACATC
CTGAGAGTGAACACCGAGATCACCAAGGCCCCCCTGAGCGCCTCTATGATCAAGAGATACGACGAGCACC
ACCAGGACCTGACCCTGCTGAAAGCTCTCGTGCGGCAGCAGCTGCCTGAGAAGTACAAAGAGATTTTCTT
CGACCAGAGCAAGAACGGCTACGCCGGCTACATTGACGGCGGAGCCAGCCAGGAAGAGTTCTACAAGTTC
ATCAAGCCCATCCTGGAAAAGATGGACGGCACCGAGGAACTGCTCGTGAAGCTGAACAGAGAGGACCTGC
TGCGGAAGCAGCGGACCTTCGACAACGGCAGCATCCCCCACCAGATCCACCTGGGAGAGCTGCACGCCAT
TCTGCGGCGGCAGGAAGATTTTTACCCATTCCTGAAGGACAACCGGGAAAAGATCGAGAAGATCCTGACC
TTCCGCATCCCCTACTACGTGGGCCCTCTGGCCAGGGGAAACAGCAGATTCGCCTGGATGACCAGAAAGA
GCGAGGAAACCATCACCCCCTGGAACTTCGAGGAAGTGGTGGACAAGGGCGCTTCCGCCCAGAGCTTCAT
CGAGCGGATGACCAACTTCGATAAGAACCTGCCCAACGAGAAGGTGCTGCCCAAGCACAGCCTGCTGTAC
GAGTACTTCACCGTGTATAACGAGCTGACCAAAGTGAAATACGTGACCGAGGGAATGAGAAAGCCCGCCT
TCCTGAGCGGCGAGCAGAAAAAGGCCATCGTGGACCTGCTGTTCAAGACCAACCGGAAAGTGACCGTGAA
GCAGCTGAAAGAGGACTACTTCAAGAAAATCGAGTGCTTCGACTCCGTGGAAATCTCCGGCGTGGAAGAT
CGGTTCAACGCCTCCCTGGGCACATACCACGATCTGCTGAAAATTATCAAGGACAAGGACTTCCTGGACA
ATGAGGAAAACGAGGACATTCTGGAAGATATCGTGCTGACCCTGACACTGTTTGAGGACAGAGAGATGAT
CGAGGAACGGCTGAAAACCTATGCCCACCTGTTCGACGACAAAGTGATGAAGCAGCTGAAGCGGCGGAGA
TACACCGGCTGGGGCAGGCTGAGCCGGAAGCTGATCAACGGCATCCGGGACAAGCAGTCCGGCAAGACAA
TCCTGGATTTCCTGAAGTCCGACGGCTTCGCCAACAGAAACTTCATGCAGCTGATCCACGACGACAGCCT
GACCTTTAAAGAGGACATCCAGAAAGCCCAGGTGTCCGGCCAGGGCGATAGCCTGCACGAGCACATTGCC
AATCTGGCCGGCAGCCCCGCCATTAAGAAGGGCATCCTGCAGACAGTGAAGGTGGTGGACGAGCTCGTGA
AAGTGATGGGCCGGCACAAGCCCGAGAACATCGTGATCGAAATGGCCAGAGAGAACCAGACCACCCAGAA
GGGACAGAAGAACAGCCGCGAGAGAATGAAGCGGATCGAAGAGGGCATCAAAGAGCTGGGCAGCCAGATC
CTGAAAGAACACCCCGTGGAAAACACCCAGCTGCAGAACGAGAAGCTGTACCTGTACTACCTGCAGAATG
GGCGGGATATGTACGTGGACCAGGAACTGGACATCAACCGGCTGTCCGACTACGATGTGGACCATATCGT
GCCTCAGAGCTTTCTGAAGGACGACTCCATCGACAACAAGGTGCTGACCAGAAGCGACAAGAACCGGGGC
AAGAGCGACAACGTGCCCTCCGAAGAGGTCGTGAAGAAGATGAAGAACTACTGGCGGCAGCTGCTGAACG
CCAAGCTGATTACCCAGAGAAAGTTCGACAATCTGACCAAGGCCGAGAGAGGCGGCCTGAGCGAACTGGA
TAAGGCCGGCTTCATCAAGAGACAGCTGGTGGAAACCCGGCAGATCACAAAGCACGTGGCACAGATCCTG
GACTCCCGGATGAACACTAAGTACGACGAGAATGACAAGCTGATCCGGGAAGTGAAAGTGATCACCCTGA
AGTCCAAGCTGGTGTCCGATTTCCGGAAGGATTTCCAGTTTTACAAAGTGCGCGAGATCAACAACTACCA
CCACGCCCACGACGCCTACCTGAACGCCGTCGTGGGAACCGCCCTGATCAAAAAGTACCCTAAGCTGGAA
AGCGAGTTCGTGTACGGCGACTACAAGGTGTACGACGTGCGGAAGATGATCGCCAAGAGCGAGCAGGAAA
TCGGCAAGGCTACCGCCAAGTACTTCTTCTACAGCAACATCATGAACTTTTTCAAGACCGAGATTACCCT
GGCCAACGGCGAGATCCGGAAGCGGCCTCTGATCGAGACAAACGGCGAAACCGGGGAGATCGTGTGGGAT
AAGGGCCGGGATTTTGCCACCGTGCGGAAAGTGCTGAGCATGCCCCAAGTGAATATCGTGAAAAAGACCG
AGGTGCAGACAGGCGGCTTCAGCAAAGAGTCTATCCTGCCCAAGAGGAACAGCGATAAGCTGATCGCCAG
AAAGAAGGACTGGGACCCTAAGAAGTACGGCGGCTTCGACAGCCCCACCGTGGCCTATTCTGTGCTGGTG
GTGGCCAAAGTGGAAAAGGGCAAGTCCAAGAAACTGAAGAGTGTGAAAGAGCTGCTGGGGATCACCATCA
TGGAAAGAAGCAGCTTCGAGAAGAATCCCATCGACTTTCTGGAAGCCAAGGGCTACAAAGAAGTGAAAAA
GGACCTGATCATCAAGCTGCCTAAGTACTCCCTGTTCGAGCTGGAAAACGGCCGGAAGAGAATGCTGGCC
TCTGCCGGCGAACTGCAGAAGGGAAACGAACTGGCCCTGCCCTCCAAATATGTGAACTTCCTGTACCTGG
CCAGCCACTATGAGAAGCTGAAGGGCTCCCCCGAGGATAATGAGCAGAAACAGCTGTTTGTGGAACAGCA
CAAGCACTACCTGGACGAGATCATCGAGCAGATCAGCGAGTTCTCCAAGAGAGTGATCCTGGCCGACGCT
AATCTGGACAAAGTGCTGTCCGCCTACAACAAGCACCGGGATAAGCCCATCAGAGAGCAGGCCGAGAATA
TCATCCACCTGTTTACCCTGACCAATCTGGGAGCCCCTGCCGCCTTCAAGTACTTTGACACCACCATCGA
CCGGAAGAGGTACACCAGCACCAAAGAGGTGCTGGACGCCACCCTGATCCACCAGAGCATCACCGGCCTG
TACGAGACACGGATCGACCTGTCTCAGCTGGGAGGCGACAAGCGTCCTGCTGCTACTAAGAAAGCTGGTC
AAGCTAAGAAAAAGAAAGCTAGCGGCAGCGGCGCCACCAACTTCAGCCTGCTGAAGCAGGCCGGCGACGT
GGAGGAGAACCCCGGCCCCATGACCGAGTACAAGCCCACGGTGCGCCTCGCCACCCGCGACGACGTCCCC
AGGGCCGTACGCACCCTCGCCGCCGCGTTCGCCGACTACCCCGCCACGCGCCACACCGTCGATCCGGACC
GCCACATCGAGCGGGTCACCGAGCTGCAAGAACTCTTCCTCACGCGCGTCGGGCTCGACATCGGCAAGGT
GTGGGTCGCGGACGACGGCGCCGCGGTGGCGGTCTGGACCACGCCGGAGAGCGTCGAAGCGGGGGCGGTG
TTCGCCGAGATCGGCCCGCGCATGGCCGAGTTGAGCGGTTCCCGGCTGGCCGCGCAGCAACAGATGGAAG
GCCTCCTGGCGCCGCACCGGCCCAAGGAGCCCGCGTGGTTCCTGGCCACCGTCGGAGTCTCGCCCGACCA
CCAGGGCAAGGGTCTGGGCAGCGCCGTCGTGCTCCCCGGAGTGGAGGCGGCCGAGCGCGCCGGGGTGCCC
GCCTTCCTGGAGACCTCCGCGCCCCGCAACCTCCCCTTCTACGAGCGGCTCGGCTTCACCGTCACCGCCG
ACGTCGAGGTGCCCGAAGGACCGCGCACCTGGTGCATGACCCGCAAGCCCGGTGCCTGAACGCGTTAAGT
CGACAATCAACCTCTGGATTACAAAATTTGTGAAAGATTGACTGGTATTCTTAACTATGTTGCTCCTTTT
ACGCTATGTGGATACGCTGCTTTAATGCCTTTGTATCATGCTATTGCTTCCCGTATGGCTTTCATTTTCT
CCTCCTTGTATAAATCCTGGTTGCTGTCTCTTTATGAGGAGTTGTGGCCCGTTGTCAGGCAACGTGGCGT
GGTGTGCACTGTGTTTGCTGACGCAACCCCCACTGGTTGGGGCATTGCCACCACCTGTCAGCTCCTTTCC
GGGACTTTCGCTTTCCCCCTCCCTATTGCCACGGCGGAACTCATCGCCGCCTGCCTTGCCCGCTGCTGGA
CAGGGGCTCGGCTGTTGGGCACTGACAATTCCGTGGTGTTGTCGGGGAAATCATCGTCCTTTCCTTGGCT
GCTCGCCTGTGTTGCCACCTGGATTCTGCGCGGGACGTCCTTCTGCTACGTCCCTTCGGCCCTCAATCCA
GCGGACCTTCCTTCCCGCGGCCTGCTGCCGGCTCTGCGGCCTCTTCCGCGTCTTCGCCTTCGCCCTCAGA
CGAGTCGGATCTCCCTTTGGGCCGCCTCCCCGCGTCGACTTTAAGACCAATGACTTACAAGGCAGCTGTA
GATCTTAGCCACTTTTTAAAAGAAAAGGGGGGACTGGAAGGGCTAATTCACTCCCAACGAAGACAAGATC
TGCTTTTTGCTTGTACTGGGTCTCTCTGGTTAGACCAGATCTGAGCCTGGGAGCTCTCTGGCTAACTAGG
GAACCCACTGCTTAAGCCTCAATAAAGCTTGCCTTGAGTGCTTCAAGTAGTGTGTGCCCGTCTGTTGTGT
GACTCTGGTAACTAGAGATCCCTCAGACCCTTTTAGTCAGTGTGGAAAATCTCTAGCAGTACGTATAGTA
GTTCATGTCATCTTATTATTCAGTATTTATAACTTGCAAAGAAATGAATATCAGAGAGTGAGAGGAACTT
GTTTATTGCAGCTTATAATGGTTACAAATAAAGCAATAGCATCACAAATTTCACAAATAAAGCATTTTTT
TCACTGCATTCTAGTTGTGGTTTGTCCAAACTCATCAATGTATCTTATCATGTCTGGCTCTAGCTATCCC
GCCCCTAACTCCGCCCATCCCGCCCCTAACTCCGCCCAGTTCCGCCCATTCTCCGCCCCATGGCTGACTA
ATTTTTTTTATTTATGCAGAGGCCGAGGCCGCCTCGGCCTCTGAGCTATTCCAGAAGTAGTGAGGAGGCT
TTTTTGGAGGCCTAGGGACGTACCCAATTCGCCCTATAGTGAGTCGTATTACGCGCGCTCACTGGCCGTC
GTTTTACAACGTCGTGACTGGGAAAACCCTGGCGTTACCCAACTTAATCGCCTTGCAGCACATCCCCCTT
TCGCCAGCTGGCGTAATAGCGAAGAGGCCCGCACCGATCGCCCTTCCCAACAGTTGCGCAGCCTGAATGG
CGAATGGG
[124 nt withheld, positions 8689-8812]
C
[91 nt withheld, positions 8814-8904]
A
[49 nt withheld, positions 8906-8954]
CCTTTGACGTTGGAGTCCACGTTCTTT
[37 nt withheld, positions 8982-9018]
ACCCTATCTCGGTCTATTCTTTTGATTTATAAGGGATTTTGCCGATTTCGGCCTATTGGTTAAAAAATGA
GCTGATTTAACAAAAATTTAACGCGAATTTTAACAAAATATTAACGCTTACAATTTAGGTGGCACTTTTC
GGGGAAATGTGCGCGGAACCCCTATTTGTTTATTTTTCTAAATACATTCAAATATGTATCCGCTCATGAG
ACAATAACCCTGATAAATGCTTCAATAATATTGAAAAAGGAAGAGTATGAGTATTCAACATTTCCGTGTC
GCCCTTATTCCCTTTTTTGCGGCATTTTGCCTTCCTGTTTTTGCTCACCCAGAAACGCTGGTGAAAGTAA
AAGATGCTGAAGATCAGTTGGGTGCACGAGTGGGTTACATCGAACTGGATCTCAACAGCGGTAAGATCCT
TGAGAGTTTTCGCCCCGAAGAACGTTTTCCAATGATGAGCACTTTTAAAGTTCTGCTATGTGGCGCGGTA
TTATCCCGTATTGACGCCGGGCAAGAGCAACTCGGTCGCCGCATACACTATTCTCAGAATGACTTGGTTG
AGTACTCACCAGTCACAGAAAAGCATCTTACGGATGGCATGACAGTAAGAGAATTATGCAGTGCTGCCAT
AACCATGAGTGATAACACTGCGGCCAACTTACTTCTGACAACGATCGGAGGACCGAAGGAGCTAACCGCT
TTTTTGCACAACATGGGGGATCATGTAACTCGCCTTGATCGTTGGGAACCGGAGCTGAATGAAGCCATAC
CAAACGACGAGCGTGACACCACGATGCCTGTAGCAATGGCAACAACGTTGCGCAAACTATTAACTGGCGA
ACTACTTACTCTAGCTTCCCGGCAACAATTAATAGACTGGATGGAGGCGGATAAAGTTGCAGGACCACTT
CTGCGCTCGGCCCTTCCGGCTGGCTGGTTTATTGCTGATAAATCTGGAGCCGGTGAGCGTGGGTCTCGCG
GTATCATTGCAGCACTGGGGCCAGATGGTAAGCCCTCCCGTATCGTAGTTATCTACACGACGGGGAGTCA
GGCAACTATGGATGAACGAAATAGACAGATCGCTGAGATAGGTGCCTCACTGATTAAGCATTGGTAACTG
TCAGACCAAGTTTACTCATATATACTTTAGATTGATTTAAAACTTCATTTTTAATTTAAAAGGATCTAGG
TGAAGATCCTTTTTGATAATCTCATGACCAAAATCCCTTAACGTGAGTTTTCGTTCCACTGAGCGTCAGA
CCCCGTAGAAAAGATCAAAGGATCTTCTTGAGATCCTTTTTTTCTGCGCGTAATCTGCTGCTTGCAAACA
AAAAAACCACCGCTACCAGCGGTGGTTTGTTTGCCGGATCAAGAGCTACCAACTCTTTTTCCGAAGGTAA
CTGGCTTCAGCAGAGCGCAGATACCAAATACTGTTCTTCTAGTGTAGCCGTAGTTAGGCCACCACTTCAA
GAACTCTGTAGCACCGCCTACATACCTCGCTCTGCTAATCCTGTTACCAGTGGCTGCTGCCAGTGGCGAT
AAGTCGTGTCTTACCGGGTTGGACTCAAGACGATAGTTACCGGATAAGGCGCAGCGGTCGGGCTGAACGG
GGGGTTCGTGCACACAGCCCAGCTTGGAGCGAACGACCTACACCGAACTGAGATACCTACAGCGTGAGCT
ATGAGAAAGCGCCACGCTTCCCGAAGGGAGAAAGGCGGACAGGTATCCGGTAAGCGGCAGGGTCGGAACA
GGAGAGCGCACGAGGGAGCTTCCAGGGGGAAACGCCTGGTATCTTTATAGTCCTGTCGGGTTTCGCCACC
TCTGACTTGAGCGTCGATTTTTGTGATGCTCGTCAGGGGGGCGGAGCCTATGGAAAAACGCCAGCAACGC
GGCCTTTTTACGGTTCCTGGCCTTTTGCTGGCCTTTTGCTCACATGTTCTTTCCTGCGTTATCCCCTGAT
TCTGTGGATAACCGTATTACCGCCTTTGAGTGAGCTGATACCGCTCGCCGCAGCCGAACGACCGAGCGCA
GCGAGTCAGTGAGCGAGGAAGCGGAAGAGCGCCCAATACGCAAACCGCCTCTCCCCGCGCGTTGGCCGAT
TCATTAATGCAGCTGGCACGACAGGTTTCCCGACTGGAAAGCGGGCAGTGAGCGCAACGCAATTAATGTG
AGTTAGCTCACTCATTAGGCACCCCAGGCTTTACACTTTATGCTTCCGGCTCGTATGTTGTGTGGAATTG
TGAGCGGATAACAATTTCACACAGGAAACAGCTATGACCATGATTACGCCAAGCGCGCAATTAACCCTCA
CTAAAGGGAACAAAAGCTGGAGCTGCAAGCTTAATGTAGTCTTATGCAATACTCTTGTAGTCTTGCAACA
TGGTAACGATGAGTTAGCAACATGCCTTACAAGGAGAGAAAAAGCACCGTGCATGCCGATTGGTGGAAGT
AAGGTGGTACGATCGTGCCTTATTAGGAAGGCAACAGACGGGTCTGACATGGATTGGACGAACCACTGAA
TTGCCGCATTGCAGAGATATTGTATTTAAGTGCCTAGCTCGATACATAAAC
